Addgene plasmid #212043: Flag-SKP1-WT
Purpose: Expresses human SKP1 in mammalian cells
Depositing lab: Michele Pagano. Depositing organization: NYU Grossman School of Medicine. Publication: A noncanonical function of SKP1 regulates the switch between autophagy and unconventional secretion. Li J, Krause GJ, Gui Q, Kaushik S, Rona G, Zhang Q, Liang FX, Dhabaria A, Anerillas C, Martindale JL, Vasilyev N, Askenazi M, Ueberheide B, Nudler E, Gorospe M, Cuervo AM, Pagano M. Sci Adv. 2023 Oct 13;9(41):eadh1134. doi: 10.1126/sciadv.adh1134. Epub 2023 Oct 13. PubMed 37831778.
Backbone
  Vector backbone: pcDNA3.1
  Vector type: Mammalian Expression
  Selectable markers: Neomycin (select with G418)
Growth in bacteria
  Bacterial resistance: Ampicillin, 100 μg/mL
  Growth temperature: 37°C
  Growth strain: DH5alpha
  Copy number: High Copy
Gene/Insert
  Gene/Insert name: human Flag tagged SKP1
  Species: H. sapiens (human)
  Insert size (bp): 500
  Entrez Gene: SKP1 (a.k.a. EMC19, OCP-II, OCP2, SKP1A, TCEB1L, p19A)
  Tag / fusion protein: Flag (N terminal on insert)
  Cloning method: Restriction Enzyme; 5′ cloning site BamH1 (not destroyed); 3′ cloning site Xho 1 (not destroyed)
  Sequencing primers: 5′ CMV-F; 3′ BGHR
Terms and licenses: Academic/Nonprofit Terms; Industry Terms: Not Available to Industry
How to cite: Flag-SKP1-WT was a gift from Michele Pagano (Addgene plasmid # 212043)
