[The description below was written by a language model from this plasmid's Addgene catalogue record and pLannotate feature annotations shown in this document.]
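Description:
Flag-SKP1-WT is a mammalian expression plasmid built on the pcDNA3.1 backbone that drives expression of wild-type human SKP1 carrying an N-terminal Flag epitope. In the 5,903-nt sequence record, which matches the catalogue description, the CMV immediate-early enhancer and promoter sit upstream of a short Flag-coding segment (annotated as a fragment of 3xFLAG, consistent with a single tag) fused directly to the SKP1 open reading frame. The insert of about 500 bp lies between BamHI and XhoI sites and is followed by the bovine growth hormone polyadenylation signal. T7 and SP6 phage promoters flank the cloning region. A separate SV40 early promoter drives the neomycin phosphotransferase gene with an SV40 poly(A) signal, allowing G418 selection of stably transfected cells. In bacteria, the plasmid is maintained through a high-copy ColE1/pUC-type origin and β-lactamase (ampicillin resistance), and an f1 origin is also present. Brief hits to an HIV-1 LTR, ble and lacI are small fragments, probably backbone remnants or annotation artefacts rather than functional elements.

SKP1 is the adaptor that links F-box proteins to CUL1 in SCF ubiquitin ligase complexes. The tagged wild-type protein suits transient or stable overexpression, with detection or immunoprecipitation through the Flag epitope. The associated publication concerns a noncanonical role of SKP1 in switching between autophagy and unconventional secretion.

A second sequence record filed under the same entry (6,595 nt) does not fit this description. It shows an MMLV-based retroviral vector with LTRs, a packaging signal, truncated gag, adjacent EGFP, SKP1 and SUMO1 (fragment) coding sequences and an SV40-driven puromycin marker. It appears to represent a different construct.
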