Features (pLannotate 1.2.2; 22 found; start..end, strand, type, name):
     28..80      -  misc_feature   bom (fragment): basis of mobility region from pBR322
    235..614     +  enhancer       CMV enhancer: human cytomegalovirus immediate early enhancer
    615..818     +  promoter       CMV promoter: human cytomegalovirus (CMV) immediate early promoter
    814..847     +  LTR            5' LTR (truncated) (fragment): truncated 5' long terminal repeat (LTR) from HIV-1
    863..881     +  promoter       T7 promoter: promoter for bacteriophage T7 RNA polymerase
    916..939     +  CDS            3xFLAG (fragment) (sequence partly withheld): three tandem FLAG® epitope tags
    940..1425    +  CDS            SKP1 (sequence partly withheld): SKP1_HUMAN - Also known as EMC19, OCP2, SKP1A, TCEB1L. Experimental evidence at protein level: Swiss-Prot protein existence level 1. Essential component of the SCF (SKP1-CUL1-F-box protein) ubiquitin ligase complex, which mediates the ubiquitination of proteins involved in cell cycle progression, signal transduction and transcription. In the SCF complex, serves as an adapter that links the F-box protein to CUL1. The functional specificity of the SCF complex depends on the F-box protein as substrate recognition component. SCF(BTRC) and SCF(FBXW11) direct ubiquitination of CTNNB1 and participate
   1456..1474    -  promoter       SP6 promoter: promoter for bacteriophage SP6 RNA polymerase
   1500..1724    +  polyA_signal   bGH poly(A) signal: bovine growth hormone polyadenylation signal
   1728..1749    +  promoter       SV40 promoter (fragment): SV40 enhancer and early promoter
   1770..2198    +  rep_origin     f1 ori (sequence partly withheld): f1 bacteriophage origin of replication; arrow indicates direction of (+) strand synthesis
   2212..2541    +  promoter       SV40 promoter: SV40 enhancer and early promoter
   2608..3399    +  CDS            neo: KKA2_KLEPN - Also known as kan, nptII. Experimental evidence at protein level: Swiss-Prot protein existence level 1. Resistance to kanamycin, neomycin, paromomycin, ribostamycin, butirosin and gentamicin B. From Klebsiella pneumoniae.
   3423..3581    +  CDS            ble (fragment): BLE_KLEPN - Experimental evidence at protein level: Swiss-Prot protein existence level 1. Binding protein with a strong affinity to the bleomycin family of antibiotics. Binds to CL990; an antimitotic-antibiotic compound. From Klebsiella pneumoniae.
   3576..3697    +  polyA_signal   SV40 poly(A) signal: SV40 polyadenylation signal
   3770..3786    -  protein_bind   lac operator: The lac repressor binds to the lac operator to inhibit transcription in E. coli. This inhibition can be relieved by adding lactose or isopropyl-β-D-thiogalactopyranoside (IPTG). lac repressor encoded by lacI
   3794..3824    -  promoter       lac promoter: promoter for the E. coli lac operon
   3839..3860    -  protein_bind   CAP binding site: CAP binding activates transcription in the presence of cAMP. E. coli catabolite activator protein
   3873..3965    -  CDS            lacI (fragment): lac repressor; lacI; The lac repressor binds to the lac operator to inhibit transcription in E. coli. This inhibition can be relieved by adding lactose or isopropyl-β-D-thiogalactopyranoside (IPTG).
   4148..4736    -  rep_origin     ori: high-copy-number ColE1/pMB1/pBR322/pUC origin of replication
   4907..5767    -  CDS            AmpR: β-lactamase; bla; confers resistance to ampicillin, carbenicillin, and related antibiotics
   5768..5872    -  promoter       AmpR promoter: bla
>Addgene plasmid #212043 | Flag-SKP1-WT | addgene full sequence | sequence record 424282 | Addgene NGS Result
GACGGATCGGGAGATCTCCCGATCCCCTATGGTGCACTCTCAGTACAATCTGCTCTGATGCCGCATAGTT
AAGCCAGTATCTGCTCCCTGCTTGTGTGTTGGAGGTCGCTGAGTAGTGCGCGAGCAAAATTTAAGCTACA
ACAAGGCAAGGCTTGACCGACAATTGCATGAAGAATCTGCTTAGGGTTAGGCGTTTTGCGCTGCTTCGCG
ATGTACGGGCCAGATATACGCGTTGACATTGATTATTGACTAGTTATTAATAGTAATCAATTACGGGGTC
ATTAGTTCATAGCCCATATATGGAGTTCCGCGTTACATAACTTACGGTAAATGGCCCGCCTGGCTGACCG
CCCAACGACCCCCGCCCATTGACGTCAATAATGACGTATGTTCCCATAGTAACGCCAATAGGGACTTTCC
ATTGACGTCAATGGGTGGAGTATTTACGGTAAACTGCCCACTTGGCAGTACATCAAGTGTATCATATGCC
AAGTACGCCCCCTATTGACGTCAATGACGGTAAATGGCCCGCCTGGCATTATGCCCAGTACATGACCTTA
TGGGACTTTCCTACTTGGCAGTACATCTACGTATTAGTCATCGCTATTACCATGGTGATGCGGTTTTGGC
AGTACATCAATGGGCGTGGATAGCGGTTTGACTCACGGGGATTTCCAAGTCTCCACCCCATTGACGTCAA
TGGGAGTTTGTTTTGGCACCAAAATCAACGGGACTTTCCAAAATGTCGTAACAACTCCGCCCCATTGACG
CAAATGGGCGGTAGGCGTGTACGGTGGGAGGTCTATATAAGCAGAGCTCTCTGGCTAACTAGAGAACCCA
CTGCTTACTGGCTTATCGAAATTAATACGACTCACTATAGGGAGACCCAAGCTTGGTACCGAGCTCGGAT
CCATGGATTACAAGGATGACGACGATAA
[388 nt withheld, positions 939-1326]
GAG
[96 nt withheld, positions 1330-1425]
TGACTCGAGCATGCATCTAGAGGGCCCTATTCTATAGTGTCACCTAAATGCTAGAGCTCGCTGATCAGCC
TCGACTGTGCCTTCTAGTTGCCAGCCATCTGTTGTTTGCCCCTCCCCCGTGCCTTCCTTGACCCTGGAAG
GTGCCACTCCCACTGTCCTTTCCTAATAAAATGAGGAAATTGCATCGCATTGTCTGAGTAGGTGTCATTC
TATTCTGGGGGGTGGGGTGGGGCAGGACAGCAAGGGGGAGGATTGGGAAGACAATAGCAGGCATGCTGGG
GATGCGGTGGGCTCTATGGCTTCTGAGGCGGAAAGAACCAGCTGGGGCTCTAGGGGGTATCCCC
[124 nt withheld, positions 1770-1893]
C
[91 nt withheld, positions 1895-1985]
A
[49 nt withheld, positions 1987-2035]
CCTTTGACGTTGGAGTCCACGTTCTTT
[37 nt withheld, positions 2063-2099]
ACCCTATCTCGGTCTATTCTTTTGATTTATAAGGGATTTTGCCGATTTCGGCCTATTGGTTAAAAAATGA
GCTGATTTAACAAAAATTTAACGCGAATTAATTCTGTGGAATGTGTGTCAGTTAGGGTGTGGAAAGTCCC
CAGGCTCCCCAGCAGGCAGAAGTATGCAAAGCATGCATCTCAATTAGTCAGCAACCAGGTGTGGAAAGTC
CCCAGGCTCCCCAGCAGGCAGAAGTATGCAAAGCATGCATCTCAATTAGTCAGCAACCATAGTCCCGCCC
CTAACTCCGCCCATCCCGCCCCTAACTCCGCCCAGTTCCGCCCATTCTCCGCCCCATGGCTGACTAATTT
TTTTTATTTATGCAGAGGCCGAGGCCACCTCTGCCTCTGAGCTATTCCAGAAGTAGTGAGGAGGCTTTTT
TGGAGGCCTAGGCTTTTGCAAAAAGCTCCCGGGAGCTTGTATATCCATTTTCGGATCTGATCAAGAGACA
GGATGAGGATCGTTTCGCATGATTGAACAAGATGGATTGCACGCAGGTTCTCCGGCCGCTTGGGTGGAGA
GGCTATTCGGCTATGACTGGGCACAACAGACAATCGGCTGCTCTGATGCCGCCGTGTTCCGGCTGTCAGC
GCAGGGGCGCCCGGTTCTTTTTGTCAAGACCGACCTGTCCGGTGCCCTGAATGAACTGCAGGACGAGGCA
GCGCGGCTATCGTGGCTGGCCACGACGGGCGTTCCTTGCGCAGCTGTGCTCGACGTTGTCACTGAAGCGG
GAAGGGACTGGCTGCTATTGGGCGAAGTGCCGGGGCAGGATCTCCTGTCATCTCACCTTGCTCCTGCCGA
GAAAGTATCCATCATGGCTGATGCAATGCGGCGGCTGCATACGCTTGATCCGGCTACCTGCCCATTCGAC
CACCAAGCGAAACATCGCATCGAGCGAGCACGTACTCGGATGGAAGCCGGTCTTGTCGATCAGGATGATC
TGGACGAAGAGCATCAGGGGCTCGCGCCAGCCGAACTGTTCGCCAGGCTCAAGGCGCGCATGCCCGACGG
CGAGGATCTCGTCGTGACCCATGGCGATGCCTGCTTGCCGAATATCATGGTGGAAAATGGCCGCTTTTCT
GGATTCATCGACTGTGGCCGGCTGGGTGTGGCGGACCGCTATCAGGACATAGCGTTGGCTACCCGTGATA
TTGCTGAAGAGCTTGGCGGCGAATGGGCTGACCGCTTCCTCGTGCTTTACGGTATCGCCGCTCCCGATTC
GCAGCGCATCGCCTTCTATCGCCTTCTTGACGAGTTCTTCTGAGCGGGACTCTGGGGTTCGAAATGACCG
ACCAAGCGACGCCCAACCTGCCATCACGAGATTTCGATTCCACCGCCGCCTTCTATGAAAGGTTGGGCTT
CGGAATCGTTTTCCGGGACGCCGGCTGGATGATCCTCCAGCGCGGGGATCTCATGCTGGAGTTCTTCGCC
CACCCCAACTTGTTTATTGCAGCTTATAATGGTTACAAATAAAGCAATAGCATCACAAATTTCACAAATA
AAGCATTTTTTTCACTGCATTCTAGTTGTGGTTTGTCCAAACTCATCAATGTATCTTATCATGTCTGTAT
ACCGTCGACCTCTAGCTAGAGCTTGGCGTAATCATGGTCATAGCTGTTTCCTGTGTGAAATTGTTATCCG
CTCACAATTCCACACAACATACGAGCCGGAAGCATAAAGTGTAAAGCCTGGGGTGCCTAATGAGTGAGCT
AACTCACATTAATTGCGTTGCGCTCACTGCCCGCTTTCCAGTCGGGAAACCTGTCGTGCCAGCTGCATTA
ATGAATCGGCCAACGCGCGGGGAGAGGCGGTTTGCGTATTGGGCGCTCTTCCGCTTCCTCGCTCACTGAC
TCGCTGCGCTCGGTCGTTCGGCTGCGGCGAGCGGTATCAGCTCACTCAAAGGCGGTAATACGGTTATCCA
CAGAATCAGGGGATAACGCAGGAAAGAACATGTGAGCAAAAGGCCAGCAAAAGGCCAGGAACCGTAAAAA
GGCCGCGTTGCTGGCGTTTTTCCATAGGCTCCGCCCCCCTGACGAGCATCACAAAAATCGACGCTCAAGT
CAGAGGTGGCGAAACCCGACAGGACTATAAAGATACCAGGCGTTTCCCCCTGGAAGCTCCCTCGTGCGCT
CTCCTGTTCCGACCCTGCCGCTTACCGGATACCTGTCCGCCTTTCTCCCTTCGGGAAGCGTGGCGCTTTC
TCATAGCTCACGCTGTAGGTATCTCAGTTCGGTGTAGGTCGTTCGCTCCAAGCTGGGCTGTGTGCACGAA
CCCCCCGTTCAGCCCGACCGCTGCGCCTTATCCGGTAACTATCGTCTTGAGTCCAACCCGGTAAGACACG
ACTTATCGCCACTGGCAGCAGCCACTGGTAACAGGATTAGCAGAGCGAGGTATGTAGGCGGTGCTACAGA
GTTCTTGAAGTGGTGGCCTAACTACGGCTACACTAGAAGAACAGTATTTGGTATCTGCGCTCTGCTGAAG
CCAGTTACCTTCGGAAAAAGAGTTGGTAGCTCTTGATCCGGCAAACAAACCACCGCTGGTAGCGGTGGTT
TTTTTGTTTGCAAGCAGCAGATTACGCGCAGAAAAAAAGGATCTCAAGAAGATCCTTTGATCTTTTCTAC
GGGGTCTGACGCTCAGTGGAACGAAAACTCACGTTAAGGGATTTTGGTCATGAGATTATCAAAAAGGATC
TTCACCTAGATCCTTTTAAATTAAAAATGAAGTTTTAAATCAATCTAAAGTATATATGAGTAAACTTGGT
CTGACAGTTACCAATGCTTAATCAGTGAGGCACCTATCTCAGCGATCTGTCTATTTCGTTCATCCATAGT
TGCCTGACTCCCCGTCGTGTAGATAACTACGATACGGGAGGGCTTACCATCTGGCCCCAGTGCTGCAATG
ATACCGCGAGACCCACGCTCACCGGCTCCAGATTTATCAGCAATAAACCAGCCAGCCGGAAGGGCCGAGC
GCAGAAGTGGTCCTGCAACTTTATCCGCCTCCATCCAGTCTATTAATTGTTGCCGGGAAGCTAGAGTAAG
TAGTTCGCCAGTTAATAGTTTGCGCAACGTTGTTGCCATTGCTACAGGCATCGTGGTGTCACGCTCGTCG
TTTGGTATGGCTTCATTCAGCTCCGGTTCCCAACGATCAAGGCGAGTTACATGATCCCCCATGTTGTGCA
AAAAAGCGGTTAGCTCCTTCGGTCCTCCGATCGTTGTCAGAAGTAAGTTGGCCGCAGTGTTATCACTCAT
GGTTATGGCAGCACTGCATAATTCTCTTACTGTCATGCCATCCGTAAGATGCTTTTCTGTGACTGGTGAG
TACTCAACCAAGTCATTCTGAGAATAGTGTATGCGGCGACCGAGTTGCTCTTGCCCGGCGTCAATACGGG
ATAATACCGCGCCACATAGCAGAACTTTAAAAGTGCTCATCATTGGAAAACGTTCTTCGGGGCGAAAACT
CTCAAGGATCTTACCGCTGTTGAGATCCAGTTCGATGTAACCCACTCGTGCACCCAACTGATCTTCAGCA
TCTTTTACTTTCACCAGCGTTTCTGGGTGAGCAAAAACAGGAAGGCAAAATGCCGCAAAAAAGGGAATAA
GGGCGACACGGAAATGTTGAATACTCATACTCTTCCTTTTTCAATATTATTGAAGCATTTATCAGGGTTA
TTGTCTCATGAGCGGATACATATTTGAATGTATTTAGAAAAATAAACAAATAGGGGTTCCGCGCACATTT
CCCCGAAAAGTGCCACCTGACGTC
