Features (pLannotate 1.2.2; 14 found; start..end, strand, type, name):
    296..417     -  LTR            3' LTR (ΔU3) (fragment): self-inactivating 3' long terminal repeat (LTR) from Moloney murine leukemia virus
    516..1115    -  CDS            PuroR: puromycin N-acetyltransferase; pac from Streptomyces alboniger; confers resistance to puromycin
   1125..1454    -  promoter       SV40 promoter: SV40 enhancer and early promoter
   1480..1764    -  CDS            SUMO1 (fragment): SUMO1_HUMAN - Also known as SMT3C, SMT3H3, UBL1. Experimental evidence at protein level: Swiss-Prot protein existence level 1. Ubiquitin-like protein that can be covalently attached to proteins as a monomer or a lysine-linked polymer. Covalent attachment via an isopeptide bond to its substrates requires prior activation by the E1 complex SAE1-SAE2 and linkage to the E2 enzyme UBE2I, and can be promoted by E3 ligases such as PIAS1-4, RANBP2 or CBX4. This post- translational modification on lysine residues of proteins plays a crucial role in a number of cellular processes such as nuclear transpo
   1765..2253    -  CDS            SKP1 (sequence withheld): SKP1_HUMAN - Also known as EMC19, OCP2, SKP1A, TCEB1L. Experimental evidence at protein level: Swiss-Prot protein existence level 1. Essential component of the SCF (SKP1-CUL1-F-box protein) ubiquitin ligase complex, which mediates the ubiquitination of proteins involved in cell cycle progression, signal transduction and transcription. In the SCF complex, serves as an adapter that links the F-box protein to CUL1. The functional specificity of the SCF complex depends on the F-box protein as substrate recognition component. SCF(BTRC) and SCF(FBXW11) direct ubiquitination of CTNNB1 and participate
   2269..2985    -  CDS            EGFP: EGFP is a basic (constitutively fluorescent) green fluorescent protein published in 1996, derived from Aequorea victoria. It is reported to be a rapidly-maturing weak dimer with moderate acid sensitivity.
   3026..3442    -  CDS            gag (truncated): truncated Moloney murine leukemia virus (MMLV) gag gene lacking the start codon
   3509..3783    -  misc_feature   MESV Ψ (fragment): packaging signal of murine embryonic stem cell virus
   3907..4376    -  LTR            LTR: long terminal repeat from Moloney murine leukemia virus
   4407..4511    +  promoter       AmpR promoter: bla
   4512..5372    +  CDS            AmpR: β-lactamase; bla; confers resistance to ampicillin, carbenicillin, and related antibiotics
   5532..6120    +  rep_origin     ori: high-copy-number ColE1/pMB1/pBR322/pUC origin of replication
   6303..6355    +  CDS            lacI (fragment): lac repressor; lacI; The lac repressor binds to the lac operator to inhibit transcription in E. coli. This inhibition can be relieved by adding lactose or isopropyl-β-D-thiogalactopyranoside (IPTG).
   6421..295     -  LTR            LTR (across the origin): long terminal repeat from Moloney murine leukemia virus
>Addgene plasmid #212043 | Flag-SKP1-WT | addgene full sequence | sequence record 433109 | Addgene NGS Result
GCTCGGGGAGCAGAAGCGCGCGAACAGAAGCGAGAAGCGAACTGATTGGTTAGTTCAAATAAGGCACAGG
GTCATTTCAGGTCCTTGGGGCACCCTGGAAACATCTGATGGTTCTCTAGAAACTGCTGAGGGCTGGACCG
CATCTGGGGACCATCTGTTCTTGGCCCTGAGCCGGGGCAGGAACTGCTTACCACAGATATCCTGTTTGGC
CCATATTCAGCTGTTCCATCTGTTCTTGGCCCTGAGCCGGGGCAGGAACTGCTTACCACAGATATCCTGT
TTGGCCCATATTCAGCTGTTCCATCTGTTCCTGACCTTGATCTGAACTTCTCTATTCTCAGTTATGTATT
TTTCCATGCCTTGCAAAATGGCGTTACTTAAGCTAGCTTGCCAAACCTACAGGTGGGGTCTTTCATTCCC
CCCTTTTTCTGGAGACTAAATAAAATCTTTTATTTTATCGATGCATGGGGTCGTGCGCTCCTTTCGGTCG
GGCGCTGCGGGTCGTGGGGCGGGCGTCAGGCACCGGGCTTGCGGGTCATGCACCAGGTGCGCGGTCCTTC
GGGCACCTCGACGTCGGCGGTGACGGTGAAGCCGAGCCGCTCGTAGAAGGGGAGGTTGCGGGGCGCGGAG
GTCTCCAGGAAGGCGGGCACCCCGGCGCGCTCGGCCGCCTCCACTCCGGGGAGCACGACGGCGCTGCCCA
GACCCTTGCCCTGGTGGTCGGGCGAGACGCCGACGGTGGCCAGGAACCACGCGGGCTCCTTGGGCCGGTG
CGGCGCCAGGAGGCCTTCCATCTGTTGCTGCGCGGCCAGCCGGGAACCGCTCAACTCGGCCATGCGCGGG
CCGATCTCGGCGAACACCGCCCCCGCTTCGACGCTCTCCGGCGTGGTCCAGACCGCCACCGCGGCGCCGT
CGTCCGCGACCCACACCTTGCCGATGTCGAGCCCGACGCGCGTGAGGAAGAGTTCTTGCAGCTCGGTGAC
CCGCTCGATGTGGCGGTCCGGATCGACGGTGTGGCGCGTGGCGGGGTAGTCGGCGAACGCGGCGGCGAGG
GTGCGTACGGCCCTGGGGACGTCGTCGCGGGTGGCGAGGCGCACCGTGGGCTTGTACTCGGTCATGGTAA
GCTTTTTGCAAAAGCCTAGGCCTCCAAAAAAGCCTCCTCACTACTTCTGGAATAGCTCAGAGGCCGAGGC
GGCCTCGGCCTCTGCATAAATAAAAAAAATTAGTCAGCCATGGGGCGGAGAATGGGCGGAACTGGGCGGA
GTTAGGGGCGGGATGGGCGGAGTTAGGGGCGGGACTATGGTTGCTGACTAATTGAGATGCATGCTTTGCA
TACTTCTGCCTGCTGGGGAGCCTGGGGACTTTCCACACCTGGTTGCTGACTAATTGAGATGCATGCTTTG
CATACTTCTGCCTGCTGGGGAGCCTGGGGACTTTCCACACCCTAACTGACACACATTCCACAGGGTCGAG
CTAAGCCGCCGTTTGTTCCTGATAAACTTCAATCACATCTTCTTCCTCCATTCCCAGTTCTTTTGGAGTA
TGATTATCAGCAATTCTCTGACCCTCAAAGAGAAACCTGAGTGAATTCATTGGAACACCCTGTCTTTGAC
AGTATGATTCTTTGAGTTTCTTGAGATGTGTTGTCATTTTCACTTTGAAGTGAATCTCACTGCTATCCTG
TCCAATGACTTTGAGTTTAATATATTCACCTTCCTTCTTATCCCCCAAGTCCTCAGTTGAAGGTTTTGCC
TCCTGGTCAGACAT
[489 nt withheld, positions 1765-2253]
AGATCTGAGTCCGGACTTGTACAGCTCGTCCATGCCGAGAGTGATCCCGGCGGCGGTCACGAACTCCAGC
AGGACCATGTGATCGCGCTTCTCGTTGGGGTCTTTGCTCAGGGCGGACTGGGTGCTCAGGTAGTGGTTGT
CGGGCAGCAGCACGGGGCCGTCGCCGATGGGGGTGTTCTGCTGGTAGTGGTCGGCGAGCTGCACGCTGCC
GTCCTCGATGTTGTGGCGGATCTTGAAGTTCACCTTGATGCCGTTCTTCTGCTTGTCGGCCATGATATAG
ACGTTGTGGCTGTTGTAGTTGTACTCCAGCTTGTGCCCCAGGATGTTGCCGTCCTCCTTGAAGTCGATGC
CCTTCAGCTCGATGCGGTTCACCAGGGTGTCGCCCTCGAACTTCACCTCGGCGCGGGTCTTGTAGTTGCC
GTCGTCCTTGAAGAAGATGGTGCGCTCCTGGACGTAGCCTTCGGGCATGGCGGACTTGAAGAAGTCGTGC
TGCTTCATGTGGTCGGGGTAGCGGCTGAAGCACTGCACGCCGTAGGTCAGGGTGGTCACGAGGGTGGGCC
AGGGCACGGGCAGCTTGCCGGTGGTGCAGATGAACTTCAGGGTCAGCTTGCCGTAGGTGGCATCGCCCTC
GCCCTCGCCGGACACGCTGAACTTGTGGCCGTTTACGTCGCCGTCCAGCTCGACCAGGATGGGCACCACC
CCGGTGAACAGCTCCTCGCCCTTGCTCACCATGGTGGCGACCGGTAGCGTACCACCACACTGGGATCCGG
CCGGCGCCTAGAGAAGGAGTGAGGGCTGGATAAAGGGAGGATCGAGGCGGGGTCGAACGAGGAGGTTCAA
GGGGGAGAGACGGGGCGGATGGAGGAAGAGGAGGCGGAGGCTTAGGGTGTACAAAGGGCTTGACCCAGGG
AGGGGGGTCAAAAGCCAAGGCTTCCCAGGTCACGATGTAGGGGACCTGGTCTGGGTGTCCATGCGGGCCA
GGTGAAAAGACCTTGATCTTAACCTGGGTGATGAGGTCTCGGTTAAAGGTGCCGTCTCGCGGCCATCCGA
CGTTAAAGGTTGGCCATTCTGCAGAGCAGAAGGTAACCCAACGTCTCTTCTTGACATCTACCGACTGGTT
GTGAGCGATCCGCTCGACATCTTTCCAGTGACCTAAGGTCAAACTTAAGGGAGTGGTAACAGTCTGGCCC
TAATTTTCAGACAAATACAGAAACACAGTCAGACAGAGACAACACAGAACGATGCTGCAGCGCTGCAGCA
GACAAGACGCGCGGCTTCGGTTCCAAACCGAAAGCAAAAATTCAGACGGAGGCGGGAACTGTTTTAGGTT
CTCGTCTCCTACCAGAACCACATATCCTGACGGGGTCGGATTCCACATCGACTCCCTTCCTCAGGTCGGG
CCACAAAAACGGCCCCCAAAGTCCCTGGGACGTCTCCCAGGGTTGCGGCCGGGTGTTCAGAACTCGTCAG
TTCCACCACGGGTCCGCCAGATACAGAGCTAGTTAGCTAACTAGTACCGACGCAGGCGCATAAAATCAGT
CATAGACACTAGACAATCGGACAGACACAGATAAGTTGCTGGCCAGCTTGCCTCCCGGTGGTGGGTCGGT
GGTCCCTGGGCAGGGGTCTCCCGATCCCGGACGAGCCCCCAAATGAAAGACCCCCGCTGACGGGTAGTCA
ATCACTCAGAGGAGACCCTCCCAAGGAACAGCGAGACCACAAGTCGGATGCAACTGCAAGAGGGTTTATT
GGATACACGGGTACCCGGGCGACTCAGTCAATCGGAGGACTGGCGCCCCGAGTGAGGGGTTGTGGGCTCT
TTTATTGAGCTCGGGGAGCAGAAGCGCGCGAACAGAAGCGAGAAGCGAACTGATTGGTTAGTTCAAATAA
GGCACAGGGTCATTTCAGGTCCTTGGGGCACCCTGGAAACATCTGATGGTTCTCTAGAAACTGCTGAGGG
CTGGACCGCATCTGGGGACCATCTGTTCTTGGCCCTGAGCCGGGGCAGGAACTGCTTACCACAGATATCC
TGTTTGGCCCATATTCAGCTGTTCCATCTGTTCTTGGCCCTGAGCCGGGGCAGGAACTGCTTACCACAGA
TATCCTGTTTGGCCCATATTCAGGCTGCAGGTGGCACTTTTCGGGGAAATGTGCGCGGAACCCCTATTTG
TTTATTTTTCTAAATACATTCAAATATGTATCCGCTCATGAGACAATAACCCTGATAAATGCTTCAATAA
TATTGAAAAAGGAAGAGTATGAGTATTCAACATTTCCGTGTCGCCCTTATTCCCTTTTTTGCGGCATTTT
GCCTTCCTGTTTTTGCTCACCCAGAAACGCTGGTGAAAGTAAAAGATGCTGAAGATCAGTTGGGTGCACG
AGTGGGTTACATCGAACTGGATCTCAACAGCGGTAAGATCCTTGAGAGTTTTCGCCCCGAAGAACGTTTT
CCAATGATGAGCACTTTTAAAGTTCTGCTATGTGGCGCGGTATTATCCCGTATTGACGCCGGGCAAGAGC
AACTCGGTCGCCGCATACACTATTCTCAGAATGACTTGGTTGAGTACTCACCAGTCACAGAAAAGCATCT
TACGGATGGCATGACAGTAAGAGAATTATGCAGTGCTGCCATAACCATGAGTGATAACACTGCGGCCAAC
TTACTTCTGACAACGATCGGAGGACCGAAGGAGCTAACCGCTTTTTTGCACAACATGGGGGATCATGTAA
CTCGCCTTGATCGTTGGGAACCGGAGCTGAATGAAGCCATACCAAACGACGAGCGTGACACCACGATGCC
TGTAGCAATGGCAACAACGTTGCGCAAACTATTAACTGGCGAACTACTTACTCTAGCTTCCCGGCAACAA
TTAATAGACTGGATGGAGGCGGATAAAGTTGCAGGACCACTTCTGCGCTCGGCCCTTCCGGCTGGCTGGT
TTATTGCTGATAAATCTGGAGCCGGTGAGCGTGGGTCTCGCGGTATCATTGCAGCACTGGGGCCAGATGG
TAAGCCCTCCCGTATCGTAGTTATCTACACGACGGGGAGTCAGGCAACTATGGATGAACGAAATAGACAG
ATCGCTGAGATAGGTGCCTCACTGATTAAGCATTGGTAACTGTCAGACCAAGTTTACTCATATATACTTT
AGATTGATTTGCGGCCGCAAAAGGATCTAGGTGAAGATCCTTTTTGATAATCTCATGACCAAAATCCCTT
AACGTGAGTTTTCGTTCCACTGAGCGTCAGACCCCGTAGAAAAGATCAAAGGATCTTCTTGAGATCCTTT
TTTTCTGCGCGTAATCTGCTGCTTGCAAACAAAAAAACCACCGCTACCAGCGGTGGTTTGTTTGCCGGAT
CAAGAGCTACCAACTCTTTTTCCGAAGGTAACTGGCTTCAGCAGAGCGCAGATACCAAATACTGTTCTTC
TAGTGTAGCCGTAGTTAGGCCACCACTTCAAGAACTCTGTAGCACCGCCTACATACCTCGCTCTGCTAAT
CCTGTTACCAGTGGCTGCTGCCAGTGGCGATAAGTCGTGTCTTACCGGGTTGGACTCAAGACGATAGTTA
CCGGATAAGGCGCAGCGGTCGGGCTGAACGGGGGGTTCGTGCACACAGCCCAGCTTGGAGCGAACGACCT
ACACCGAACTGAGATACCTACAGCGTGAGCTATGAGAAAGCGCCACGCTTCCCGAAGGGAGAAAGGCGGA
CAGGTATCCGGTAAGCGGCAGGGTCGGAACAGGAGAGCGCACGAGGGAGCTTCCAGGGGGAAACGCCTGG
TATCTTTATAGTCCTGTCGGGTTTCGCCACCTCTGACTTGAGCGTCGATTTTTGTGATGCTCGTCAGGGG
GGCGGAGCCTATGGAAAAACGCCAGCAACGCGGCCTTTTTACGGTTCCTGGCCTTTTGCTGGCCTTTTGC
TCACATGTTCTTTCCTGCGTTATCCCCTGATTCTGTGGATAACCGTATTACCGCCTTTGAGTGAGCTGAT
ACCGCTCGCCGCAGCCGAACGACCGAGCGCAGCGAGTCAGTGAGCGAGGAAGCGGAAGAGCGCCCAATAC
GCAAACCGCCTCTCCCCGCGCGTTGGCCGATTCATTAATGCAACTATGGCCATTTAATGTAAATACTTAA
GAAAAAAAACCAAATTAATTTTGATACATGCTGCATGTGAAAGACCCCCGCTGACGGGTAGTCAATCACT
CAGAGGAGACCCTCCCAAGGAACAGCGAGACCACAAGTCGGATGCAACTGCAAGAGGGTTTATTGGATAC
ACGGGTACCCGGGCGACTCAGTCAATCGGAGGACTGGCGCCCCGAGTGAGGGGTTGTGGGCTCTTTTATT
GA
